Addgene plasmid #87482: NI-9
Purpose: For library amplification of fragment NI-9
Depositing lab: Steve Pollard. Depositing organization: University of Edinburgh. Publication: STAR: a simple TAL effector assembly reaction using isothermal assembly. Gogolok S, Garcia-Diaz C, Pollard SM. Sci Rep. 2016 Sep 12;6:33209. doi: 10.1038/srep33209. PubMed 27615025.
Backbone
  Vector backbone: pMA-T
  Backbone manufacturer: Life Technologies
  Vector type: TALEN, Synthetic Biology ; TALE DBD library preparation
Growth in bacteria
  Bacterial resistance: Ampicillin, 100 μg/mL
  Growth temperature: 37°C
  Growth strain: DH5alpha
  Copy number: High Copy
Gene/Insert
  Gene/Insert name: NI-9
  Species: Synthetic
  Cloning method: Unknown
Terms and licenses: Academic/Nonprofit Terms; Industry Terms: Not Available to Industry
How to cite: NI-9 was a gift from Steve Pollard (Addgene plasmid # 87482 ; http://n2t.net/addgene:87482 ; RRID:Addgene_87482)
