[The description below was written by a language model from this plasmid's Addgene catalogue record and pLannotate feature annotations shown in this document.]
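Description:
NI-9 is a small (about 2.8 kb) high-copy bacterial cloning plasmid built on the pMA-T backbone, a commercial gene-synthesis carrier vector. It serves as a storage and template plasmid for one synthetic fragment in a TAL effector DNA-binding-domain assembly library. It is propagated in E. coli through a ColE1/pUC-type origin of replication and selected with ampicillin via a β-lactamase gene driven by its native bla promoter. The remaining annotated elements are short backbone remnants with no evident functional role here: partial M13 origin, lacZα, lacI and RSF origin sequences, plus a T7 promoter adjacent to the region where the insert would lie.

The insert itself is not annotated in the feature table, but an unannotated stretch of roughly 480 nt between the T7 promoter and the lacI fragment is the likely location of the synthetic NI-9 fragment. In TALE nomenclature, NI denotes the repeat-variable diresidue that specifies recognition of adenine. The "9" presumably indicates the position of this repeat module in the ordered array, although the record does not state this or the exact composition of the fragment. No eukaryotic promoter, tag or reporter is present, so the plasmid is not an expression construct.

Its stated purpose is library amplification of fragment NI-9: the module is amplified from this template to generate a building block. Together with equivalent fragments for the other repeat types and positions, that block is joined by isothermal assembly into custom TALE DNA-binding domains for designer TALENs or other TALE fusion proteins.
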