Features (pLannotate 1.2.2; 8 found; start..end, strand, type, name):
      3..134     -  rep_origin     M13 ori (fragment): M13 bacteriophage origin of replication; arrow indicates direction of (+) strand synthesis
    155..311     -  CDS            lacZα (fragment): LacZα fragment of β-galactosidase; lacZ fragment
    320..338     +  promoter       T7 promoter: promoter for bacteriophage T7 RNA polymerase
    818..865     -  CDS            lacI (fragment): lac repressor; lacI; The lac repressor binds to the lac operator to inhibit transcription in E. coli. This inhibition can be relieved by adding lactose or isopropyl-β-D-thiogalactopyranoside (IPTG).
    902..942     -  rep_origin     RSF ori (fragment): Plasmids containing the RSF 1030 origin of replication can be propagated in E. coli cells that contain additional plasmids with compatible origins.
   1020..1608    -  rep_origin     ori: high-copy-number ColE1/pMB1/pBR322/pUC origin of replication
   1779..2639    -  CDS            AmpR: β-lactamase; bla; confers resistance to ampicillin, carbenicillin, and related antibiotics
   2640..2744    -  promoter       AmpR promoter: bla
>Addgene plasmid #87482 | NI-9 | addgene full sequence | sequence record 174644 | Addgene NGS Result
CTAAATTGTAAGCGTTAATATTTTGTTAAAATTCGCGTTAAATTTTTGTTAAATCAGCTCATTTTTTAAC
CAATAGGCCGAAATCGGCAAAATCCCTTATAAATCAAAAGAATAGACCGAGATAGGGTTGAGTGGCCGCT
ACAGGGCGCTCCCATTCGCCATTCAGGCTGCGCAACTGTTGGGAAGGGCGTTTCGGTGCGGGCCTCTTCG
CTATTACGCCAGCTGGCGAAAGGGGGATGTGCTGCAAGGCGATTAAGTTGGGTAACGCCAGGGTTTTCCC
AGTCACGACGTTGTAAAACGACGGCCAGTGAGCGCGACGTAATACGACTCACTATAGGGCGAATTGGCGG
AAGGCCGTCAAGGCCACGTGTCTTGTCCAGAGCTCGTATCCTGCAGCCATTGTGCTGGCGCGGATTCTTT
ATCACTGATAAGTTGGTGGACATATTATGAGTCGTTTATCAGTGATAAAGTGTCAAGCATGACAAAGTTG
CAGCCGAATACAGTGGAGTCATCCGTGCCGCCCTAGACCTGTTGAACGAGGTCGGCGTAGACGGTCTGAC
GAGAGTCCACGCAAACTGGCGGAACGGTTGGGGGTTCAGCAGCCGGCGCTTTAGAGTCCTGGCGTTCTAT
GCCAGGATCACGGGCTTACCCCGGACCAAGTAGTAGCAATCGCGTCGAACATTGGGGGAAAGCAAGCCCT
GGAAACCGTGCAAAGGTTGTTGCCGGTTTTATGTCAAGACCACGGTTTAACCCCCGAACAGGTAGTGCTG
CAGGATACGGTACCTGGAGCACAAGACTGGCCTCATGGGCCTTCCGCTCACTGCCCGCTTTCCAGTCGGG
AAACCTGTCGTGCCAGCTGCATTAACATGGTCATAGCTGTTTCCTTGCGTATTGGGCGCTCTCCGCTTCC
TCGCTCACTGACTCGCTGCGCTCGGTCGTTCGGGTAAAGCCTGGGGTGCCTAATGAGCAAAAGGCCAGCA
AAAGGCCAGGAACCGTAAAAAGGCCGCGTTGCTGGCGTTTTTCCATAGGCTCCGCCCCCCTGACGAGCAT
CACAAAAATCGACGCTCAAGTCAGAGGTGGCGAAACCCGACAGGACTATAAAGATACCAGGCGTTTCCCC
CTGGAAGCTCCCTCGTGCGCTCTCCTGTTCCGACCCTGCCGCTTACCGGATACCTGTCCGCCTTTCTCCC
TTCGGGAAGCGTGGCGCTTTCTCATAGCTCACGCTGTAGGTATCTCAGTTCGGTGTAGGTCGTTCGCTCC
AAGCTGGGCTGTGTGCACGAACCCCCCGTTCAGCCCGACCGCTGCGCCTTATCCGGTAACTATCGTCTTG
AGTCCAACCCGGTAAGACACGACTTATCGCCACTGGCAGCAGCCACTGGTAACAGGATTAGCAGAGCGAG
GTATGTAGGCGGTGCTACAGAGTTCTTGAAGTGGTGGCCTAACTACGGCTACACTAGAAGAACAGTATTT
GGTATCTGCGCTCTGCTGAAGCCAGTTACCTTCGGAAAAAGAGTTGGTAGCTCTTGATCCGGCAAACAAA
CCACCGCTGGTAGCGGTGGTTTTTTTGTTTGCAAGCAGCAGATTACGCGCAGAAAAAAAGGATCTCAAGA
AGATCCTTTGATCTTTTCTACGGGGTCTGACGCTCAGTGGAACGAAAACTCACGTTAAGGGATTTTGGTC
ATGAGATTATCAAAAAGGATCTTCACCTAGATCCTTTTAAATTAAAAATGAAGTTTTAAATCAATCTAAA
GTATATATGAGTAAACTTGGTCTGACAGTTACCAATGCTTAATCAGTGAGGCACCTATCTCAGCGATCTG
TCTATTTCGTTCATCCATAGTTGCCTGACTCCCCGTCGTGTAGATAACTACGATACGGGAGGGCTTACCA
TCTGGCCCCAGTGCTGCAATGATACCGCGAGAACCACGCTCACCGGCTCCAGATTTATCAGCAATAAACC
AGCCAGCCGGAAGGGCCGAGCGCAGAAGTGGTCCTGCAACTTTATCCGCCTCCATCCAGTCTATTAATTG
TTGCCGGGAAGCTAGAGTAAGTAGTTCGCCAGTTAATAGTTTGCGCAACGTTGTTGCCATTGCTACAGGC
ATCGTGGTGTCACGCTCGTCGTTTGGTATGGCTTCATTCAGCTCCGGTTCCCAACGATCAAGGCGAGTTA
CATGATCCCCCATGTTGTGCAAAAAAGCGGTTAGCTCCTTCGGTCCTCCGATCGTTGTCAGAAGTAAGTT
GGCCGCAGTGTTATCACTCATGGTTATGGCAGCACTGCATAATTCTCTTACTGTCATGCCATCCGTAAGA
TGCTTTTCTGTGACTGGTGAGTACTCAACCAAGTCATTCTGAGAATAGTGTATGCGGCGACCGAGTTGCT
CTTGCCCGGCGTCAATACGGGATAATACCGCGCCACATAGCAGAACTTTAAAAGTGCTCATCATTGGAAA
ACGTTCTTCGGGGCGAAAACTCTCAAGGATCTTACCGCTGTTGAGATCCAGTTCGATGTAACCCACTCGT
GCACCCAACTGATCTTCAGCATCTTTTACTTTCACCAGCGTTTCTGGGTGAGCAAAAACAGGAAGGCAAA
ATGCCGCAAAAAAGGGAATAAGGGCGACACGGAAATGTTGAATACTCATACTCTTCCTTTTTCAATATTA
TTGAAGCATTTATCAGGGTTATTGTCTCATGAGCGGATACATATTTGAATGTATTTAGAAAAATAAACAA
ATAGGGGTTCCGCGCACATTTCCCCGAAAAGTGCCAC
