>Addgene plasmid #87482 | NI-9 | depositor partial sequence | sequence record 170614 | NI-9 RVD flanked by BciVI sites
GTATCCTGCAGCCATTGTGCTGGCGCGGATTCTTTATCACTGATAAGTTGGTGGACATATTATGAGTCGT
TTATCAGTGATAAAGTGTCAAGCATGACAAAGTTGCAGCCGAATACAGTGGAGTCATCCGTGCCGCCCTA
GACCTGTTGAACGAGGTCGGCGTAGACGGTCTGACGAGAGTCCACGCAAACTGGCGGAACGGTTGGGGGT
TCAGCAGCCGGCGCTTTAGAGTCCTGGCGTTCTATGCCAGGATCACGGGCTTACCCCGGACCAAGTAGTA
GCAATCGCGTCGAACATTGGGGGAAAGCAAGCCCTGGAAACCGTGCAAAGGTTGTTGCCGGTTTTATGTC
AAGACCACGGTTTAACCCCCGAACAGGTAGTGCTGCAGGATAC
